Addgene plasmid #75388: pLH-sgRNA1
Purpose: sgRNA1
Depositing lab: Thoru Pederson. Depositing organization: University of Massachusetts, Worcester. Publication: Multiplexed labeling of genomic loci with dCas9 and engineered sgRNAs using CRISPRainbow. Ma H, Tu LC, Naseri A, Huisman M, Zhang S, Grunwald D, Pederson T. Nat Biotechnol. 2016 Apr 18. doi: 10.1038/nbt.3526. PubMed 27088723.
Backbone
  Vector backbone: pLKO.1
  Backbone size w/o insert (bp): 8000
  Total vector size (bp): 8267
  Vector type: Mammalian Expression, Lentiviral, CRISPR
  Selectable markers: Hygromycin
Growth in bacteria
  Bacterial resistance: Ampicillin, 100 μg/mL
  Growth temperature: 37°C
  Growth strain: ccdB Survival
  Copy number: High Copy
Gene/Insert
  Gene/Insert name: sgRNA1
  Species: Synthetic
  Insert size (bp): 76
  Promoter: U6
  Tag / fusion protein: no
  Cloning method: Restriction Enzyme; 5′ cloning site Sbf I (not destroyed); 3′ cloning site EcoR I (not destroyed)
  Sequencing primers: 5′ cccttcaccgagggcctatttccc; 3′ CTATTCTTTCCCCTGCACTGTACCC
Terms and licenses: Academic/Nonprofit Terms; Industry Terms: Not Available to Industry
Depositor comments: Want all of the CRISPRainbow constructs? Request the set here: https://www.addgene.org/kits/pederson-crisprainbow/
How to cite: pLH-sgRNA1 was a gift from Thoru Pederson (Addgene plasmid # 75388 ; http://n2t.net/addgene:75388 ; RRID:Addgene_75388)
