[The description below was written by a language model from this plasmid's Addgene catalogue record, the feature table of its GenBank file and pLannotate feature annotations shown in this document.]
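Description:
pLH-sgRNA1 is a lentiviral guide-RNA expression vector built on the pLKO.1 backbone (about 8.3 kb in total) and belongs to the CRISPRainbow set of constructs for multiplexed labeling of genomic loci with dCas9 and engineered sgRNAs. In bacteria it is maintained by a high-copy ColE1/pUC-type origin with ampicillin resistance, and an f1 origin is also present. The lentiviral portion has an RSV promoter driving a truncated HIV-1 5' LTR, followed by the Ψ packaging signal, a gag fragment, the RRE and a cPPT/CTS. It ends in a second truncated LTR with an SV40 polyadenylation signal and SV40 origin beyond it. This is the layout expected of a transfer vector whose packaging functions are supplied in trans.

The payload is a human U6 (RNA polymerase III) promoter placed upstream of a 76-nt Streptococcus pyogenes Cas9 guide RNA scaffold, the unmodified "sgRNA1" design according to the record. Between the promoter and scaffold lies a stuffer carrying a partial ccdA and a complete ccdB toxin gene. Because CcdB poisons DNA gyrase, the plasmid must be grown in a ccdB-tolerant strain. The arrangement suggests that the toxin cassette is a counter-selectable placeholder, replaced when a target-specific spacer is cloned in, although the record does not describe that step and no targeting sequence is recorded. Downstream, a human PGK promoter drives the hph hygromycin phosphotransferase gene, allowing selection of transduced mammalian cells. The accompanying GenBank record covers only an 847-bp portion spanning the scaffold and ccdB, in the opposite orientation. The short "PDK intron" hit in the automated annotation is probably a chance match within the stuffer.
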