Features (pLannotate 1.2.2; 30 found; start..end, strand, type, name):
     51..72      +  protein_bind   CAP binding site: CAP binding activates transcription in the presence of cAMP. E. coli catabolite activator protein
     87..117     +  promoter       lac promoter: promoter for the E. coli lac operon
    125..141     +  protein_bind   lac operator: The lac repressor binds to the lac operator to inhibit transcription in E. coli. This inhibition can be relieved by adding lactose or isopropyl-β-D-thiogalactopyranoside (IPTG). lac repressor encoded by lacI
    186..204     +  promoter       T3 promoter: promoter for bacteriophage T3 RNA polymerase
    232..458     +  promoter       RSV promoter: Rous sarcoma virus enhancer/promoter
    459..639     +  LTR            5' LTR (truncated): truncated 5' long terminal repeat (LTR) from HIV-1
    686..811     +  misc_feature   HIV-1 Ψ: packaging signal of human immunodeficiency virus type 1
    795..1158    +  CDS            HIV-1 gag (fragment): gag protein from human immunodeficiency virus 1; gag
   1304..1537    +  misc_feature   RRE: The Rev response element (RRE) of HIV-1 allows for Rev-dependent mRNA export from the nucleus to the cytoplasm.
   1914..2014    +  CDS            Rev (fragment): human immunodeficiency virus 1 (HIV-1) Rev protein; rev; enhances nuclear export of unspliced and incompletely spliced viral mRNAs
   2064..2304    +  promoter       U6 promoter: RNA polymerase III promoter for human U6 snRNA
   2324..2399    +  intron         PDK intron (fragment): pdk; modified pyruvate orthophosphate dikinase intron from Flaveria trinervia 3.0
   2490..2648    +  CDS            ccdA (fragment): CCDA_ECO57 - Also known as H, letA. Experimental evidence at protein level: Swiss-Prot protein existence level 1. Antitoxin component of a type II toxin-antitoxin (TA) system which inhibits the post-segregational killing (PSK) of plasmid-free cells, also referred to as a plasmid addiction system. Binds to and blocks the activity of CcdB; will also remove bound CcdB protein from the CcdB-GyrA complex by forming a CcdA-CcdB complex, a process termed rejuvenation. Functions as a transcriptional corepressor for the ccdAB operon, repression also requires CcdB (By similarity). From Escherichia coli
   2653..2955    +  CDS            ccdB: CCDB_ECOLI - Also known as G, letB, letD. Experimental evidence at protein level: Swiss-Prot protein existence level 1. Toxic component of a type II toxin-antitoxin (TA) system, functioning in plasmid maintainence. Responsible for the post- segregational killing (PSK) of plasmid-free cells, also referred to as a plasmid addiction system. Half-life of over 2 hours. Cell killing by CcdB is accompanied by filamentation, defects in chromosome and plasmid segregation, defects in cell division, formation of anucleate cells, decreased DNA synthesis and plasmid loss. Interferes with the activity of DN
   2979..3054    +  misc_RNA       gRNA scaffold: guide RNA scaffold for the Streptococcus pyogenes CRISPR/Cas9 system
   3103..3220    +  misc_feature   cPPT/CTS: central polypurine tract and central termination sequence of HIV-1
   3269..3779    +  promoter       hPGK promoter: human phosphoglycerate kinase 1 promoter
   3869..4891    +  CDS            hph: KHYB_ECOLX - Experimental evidence at protein level: Swiss-Prot protein existence level 1. The aminoglycoside phosphotransferases achieve inactivation of their antibiotic substrates by phosphorylation. Only phosphorylates hygromycin and closely related compounds such as demethyl analogs and destomycin. From Escherichia coli.
   4915..4951    +  misc_feature   MCS (fragment): pBluescript multiple cloning site
   4947..5084    +  CDS            nef (fragment): NEF_HV1LA - Experimental evidence at protein level: Swiss-Prot protein existence level 1. Extracellular Nef protein targets CD4(+) T-lymphocytes for apoptosis by interacting with CXCR4 surface receptors. From Human immunodeficiency virus type 1 group M subtype B (isolate Lai) (HIV-1).
   5070..5250    +  LTR            5' LTR (truncated): truncated 5' long terminal repeat (LTR) from HIV-1
   5322..5443    +  polyA_signal   SV40 poly(A) signal: SV40 polyadenylation signal
   5483..5618    +  rep_origin     SV40 ori: SV40 origin of replication
   5639..5657    -  promoter       T7 promoter: promoter for bacteriophage T7 RNA polymerase
   5665..5820    +  CDS            lacZα (fragment): LacZα fragment of β-galactosidase; lacZ fragment
   5825..6253    +  rep_origin     f1 ori (sequence partly withheld): f1 bacteriophage origin of replication; arrow indicates direction of (+) strand synthesis
   6306..6410    +  promoter       AmpR promoter: bla
   6411..7271    +  CDS            AmpR: β-lactamase; bla; confers resistance to ampicillin, carbenicillin, and related antibiotics
   7442..8030    +  rep_origin     ori: high-copy-number ColE1/pMB1/pBR322/pUC origin of replication
   8213..38      +  CDS            lacI (fragment) (across the origin): lac repressor; lacI; The lac repressor binds to the lac operator to inhibit transcription in E. coli. This inhibition can be relieved by adding lactose or isopropyl-β-D-thiogalactopyranoside (IPTG).
>Addgene plasmid #75388 | pLH-sgRNA1 | addgene full sequence | sequence record 217157 | Addgene NGS Result
TGGCACGACAGGTTTCCCGACTGGAAAGCGGGCAGTGAGCGCAACGCAATTAATGTGAGTTAGCTCACTC
ATTAGGCACCCCAGGCTTTACACTTTATGCTTCCGGCTCGTATGTTGTGTGGAATTGTGAGCGGATAACA
ATTTCACACAGGAAACAGCTATGACCATGATTACGCCAAGCGCGCAATTAACCCTCACTAAAGGGAACAA
AAGCTGGAGCTGCAAGCTTAATGTAGTCTTATGCAATACTCTTGTAGTCTTGCAACATGGTAACGATGAG
TTAGCAACATGCCTTACAAGGAGAGAAAAAGCACCGTGCATGCCGATTGGTGGAAGTAAGGTGGTACGAT
CGTGCCTTATTAGGAAGGCAACAGACGGGTCTGACATGGATTGGACGAACCACTGAATTGCCGCATTGCA
GAGATATTGTATTTAAGTGCCTAGCTCGATACATAAACGGGTCTCTCTGGTTAGACCAGATCTGAGCCTG
GGAGCTCTCTGGCTAACTAGGGAACCCACTGCTTAAGCCTCAATAAAGCTTGCCTTGAGTGCTTCAAGTA
GTGTGTGCCCGTCTGTTGTGTGACTCTGGTAACTAGAGATCCCTCAGACCCTTTTAGTCAGTGTGGAAAA
TCTCTAGCAGTGGCGCCCGAACAGGGACTTGAAAGCGAAAGGGAAACCAGAGGAGCTCTCTCGACGCAGG
ACTCGGCTTGCTGAAGCGCGCACGGCAAGAGGCGAGGGGCGGCGACTGGTGAGTACGCCAAAAATTTTGA
CTAGCGGAGGCTAGAAGGAGAGAGATGGGTGCGAGAGCGTCAGTATTAAGCGGGGGAGAATTAGATCGCG
ATGGGAAAAAATTCGGTTAAGGCCAGGGGGAAAGAAAAAATATAAATTAAAACATATAGTATGGGCAAGC
AGGGAGCTAGAACGATTCGCAGTTAATCCTGGCCTGTTAGAAACATCAGAAGGCTGTAGACAAATACTGG
GACAGCTACAACCATCCCTTCAGACAGGATCAGAAGAACTTAGATCATTATATAATACAGTAGCAACCCT
CTATTGTGTGCATCAAAGGATAGAGATAAAAGACACCAAGGAAGCTTTAGACAAGATAGAGGAAGAGCAA
AACAAAAGTAAGACCACCGCACAGCAAGCGGCCGCTGATCTTCAGACCTGGAGGAGGAGATATGAGGGAC
AATTGGAGAAGTGAATTATATAAATATAAAGTAGTAAAAATTGAACCATTAGGAGTAGCACCCACCAAGG
CAAAGAGAAGAGTGGTGCAGAGAGAAAAAAGAGCAGTGGGAATAGGAGCTTTGTTCCTTGGGTTCTTGGG
AGCAGCAGGAAGCACTATGGGCGCAGCGTCAATGACGCTGACGGTACAGGCCAGACAATTATTGTCTGGT
ATAGTGCAGCAGCAGAACAATTTGCTGAGGGCTATTGAGGCGCAACAGCATCTGTTGCAACTCACAGTCT
GGGGCATCAAGCAGCTCCAGGCAAGAATCCTGGCTGTGGAAAGATACCTAAAGGATCAACAGCTCCTGGG
GATTTGGGGTTGCTCTGGAAAACTCATTTGCACCACTGCTGTGCCTTGGAATGCTAGTTGGAGTAATAAA
TCTCTGGAACAGATTTGGAATCACACGACCTGGATGGAGTGGGACAGAGAAATTAACAATTACACAAGCT
TAATACACTCCTTAATTGAAGAATCGCAAAACCAGCAAGAAAAGAATGAACAAGAATTATTGGAATTAGA
TAAATGGGCAAGTTTGTGGAATTGGTTTAACATAACAAATTGGCTGTGGTATATAAAATTATTCATAATG
ATAGTAGGAGGCTTGGTAGGTTTAAGAATAGTTTTTGCTGTACTTTCTATAGTGAATAGAGTTAGGCAGG
GATATTCACCATTATCGTTTCAGACCCACCTCCCAACCCCGAGGGGACCCGACAGGCCCGAAGGAATAGA
AGAAGAAGGTGGAGAGAGAGACAGAGACAGATCCATTCGATTAGTGAACGGATCTCGACGGTATCGATCA
CGAGACTAGCCTCGAGCGGCCGCCCCCTTCACCGAGGGCCTATTTCCCATGATTCCTTCATATTTGCATA
TACGATACAAGGCTGTTAGAGAGATAATTGGAATTAATTTGACTGTAAACACAAAGATATTAGTACAAAA
TACGTGACGTAGAAAGTAATAATTTCTTGGGTAGTTTGCAGTTTTAAAATTATGTTTTAAAATGGACTAT
CATATGCTTACCGTAACTTGAAAGTATTTCGATTTCTTGGCTTTATATATCTTGTGGAAAGGACGAAACA
CCGGTGTCTTCGAGGCTTACTAAAAGCCAGATAACAGTATGCGTATTTGCGCGCTGATTTTTGCGGTATA
AGAATATATACTGATATGTATACCCGAAGTATGTCAAAAAGAGGTGTGCTATGAAGCAGCGTATTACAGT
GACAGTTGACAGCGACAGCTATCAGTTGCTCAAGGCATATATGATGTCAATATCTCCGGTCTGGTAAGCA
CAACCATGCAGAATGAAGCCCGTCGTCTGCGTGCCGAACGCTGGAAAGCGGAAAATCAGGAAGGGATGGC
TGAGGTCGCCCGGTTTATTGAAATGAACGGCTCTTTTGCTGACGAGAACAGGGACTGGTGAAATGCAGTT
TAAGGTTTACACCTATAAAAGAGAGAGCCGTTATCGTCTGTTTGTGGATGTACAGAGTGATATTATTGAC
ACGCCCGGGCGACGGATGGTGATCCCCCTGGCCAGTGCACGTCTGCTGTCAGATAAAGTCTCCCGTGAAC
TTTACCCGGTGGTGCATATCGGGGATGAAAGCTGGCGCATGATGACCACCGATATGGCCAGTGTGCCGGT
CTCCGTTATCGGGGAAGAAGTGGCTGATCTCAGCCACCGCGAAAATGACATCAAAAACGCCATTAACCTG
ATGTTCTGGGGAATATAAACCCTGCAGGACGAAGACCCGTTTGAGAGCTAGAAATAGCAAGTTCAAATAA
GGCTAGTCCGTTATCAACTTGAAAAAGTGGCACCGAGTCGGTGCTTTTTTTGAATTCTCGACCTCGAGAC
AAATGGCAGTATTCATCCACAATTTTAAAAGAAAAGGGGGGATTGGGGGGTACAGTGCAGGGGAAAGAAT
AGTAGACATAATAGCAACAGACATACAAACTAAAGAATTACAAAAACAAATTACAAAAATTCAAAATTTT
CGGGTTTATTACAGGGACAGCAGAGATCCACTTTGGCCGCGGCTCGAGGGGGTTGGGGTTGCGCCTTTTC
CAAGGCAGCCCTGGGTTTGCGCAGGGACGCGGCTGCTCTGGGCGTGGTTCCGGGAAACGCAGCGGCGCCG
ACCCTGGGTCTCGCACATTCTTCACGTCCGTTCGCAGCGTCACCCGGATCTTCGCCGCTACCCTTGTGGG
CCCCCCGGCGACGCTTCCTGCTCCGCCCCTAAGTCGGGAAGGTTCCTTGCGGTTCGCGGCGTGCCGGACG
TGACAAACGGAAGCCGCACGTCTCACTAGTACCCTCGCAGACGGACAGCGCCAGGGAGCAATGGCAGCGC
GCCGACCGCGATGGGCTGTGGCCAATAGCGGCTGCTCAGCAGGGCGCGCCGAGAGCAGCGGCCGGGAAGG
GGCGGTGCGGGAGGCGGGGTGTGGGGCGGTAGTGTGGGCCCTGTTCCTGCCCGCGCGGTGTTCCGCATTC
TGCAAGCCTCCGGAGCGCACGTCGGCAGTCGGCTCCCTCGTTGACCGAATCACCGACCTCTCTCCCCAGG
GGGATCCACCGGATCAAGCTTGCCAGCTGGGGCGCCCTCTGGTAAGGTTGGGAAGCCCTGCAGATCTGAT
CCCGGGGGGCAATGAGATATGAAAAAGCCTGAACTCACCGCGACGTCTGTCGAGAAGTTTCTGATCGAAA
AGTTCGACAGCGTCTCCGACCTGATGCAGCTCTCGGAGGGCGAAGAATCTCGTGCTTTCAGCTTCGATGT
AGGAGGGCGTGGATATGTCCTGCGGGTAAATAGCTGCGCCGATGGTTTCTACAAAGATCGTTATGTTTAT
CGGCACTTTGCATCGGCCGCGCTCCCGATTCCGGAAGTGCTTGACATTGGGGAATTTAGCGAGAGCCTGA
CCTATTGCATCTCCCGCCGTGCACAGGGTGTCACGTTGCAAGATCTGCCTGAAACCGAACTGCCCGCTGT
TCTGCAGCCGGTCGCGGAGGCCATGGATGCGATCGCTGCGGCCGATCTTAGCCAGACGAGCGGGTTCGGC
CCATTCGGACCGCAAGGAATCGGTCAATACACTACATGGCGTGATTTCATATGCGCGATTGCTGATCCCC
ATGTGTATCACTGGCAAACTGTGATGGACGACACCGTCAGTGCGTCCGTCGCGCAGGCTCTCGATGAGCT
GATGCTTTGGGCCGAGGACTGCCCCGAAGTCCGGCACCTCGTGCACGCGGATTTCGGCTCCAACAATGTC
CTGACGGACAATGGCCGCATAACAGCGGTCATTGACTGGAGCGAGGCGATGTTCGGGGATTCCCAATACG
AGGTCGCCAACATCTTCTTCTGGAGGCCGTGGTTGGCTTGTATGGAGCAGCAGACGCGCTACTTCGAGCG
GAGGCATCCGGAGCTTGCAGGATCGCCGCGGCTCCGGGCGTATATGCTCCGCATTGGTCTTGACCAACTC
TATCAGAGCTTGGTTGACGGCAATTTCGATGATGCAGCTTGGGCGCAGGGTCGATGCGACGCAATCGTCC
GATCCGGAGCCGGGACTGTCGGGCGTACACAAATCGCCCGCAGAAGCGCGGCCGTCTGGACCGATGGCTG
TGTAGAAGTACTCGCCGATAGTGGAAACCGACGCCCCAGCACTCGTCCGAGGGCAAAGGAATAGAGTAGA
TGCCGACCGGGATCTATCGATACCGTCGACCTCGAGGGGGGGCCCGGTACCTTTAAGACCAATGACTTAC
AAGGCAGCTGTAGATCTTAGCCACTTTTTAAAAGAAAAGGGGGGACTGGAAGGGCTAATTCACTCCCAAC
GAAGAAAAGATCTGCTTTTTGCTTGTACTGGGTCTCTCTGGTTAGACCAGATCTGAGCCTGGGAGCTCTC
TGGCTAACTAGGGAACCCACTGCTTAAGCCTCAATAAAGCTTGCCTTGAGTGCTTCAAGTAGTGTGTGCC
CGTCTGTTGTGTGACTCTGGTAACTAGAGATCCCTCAGACCCTTTTAGTCAGTGTGGAAAATCTCTAGCA
GTAGTAGTTCATGTCATCTTATTATTCAGTATTTATAACTTGCAAAGAAATGAATATCAGAGAGTGAGAG
GAACTTGTTTATTGCAGCTTATAATGGTTACAAATAAAGCAATAGCATCACAAATTTCACAAATAAAGCA
TTTTTTTCACTGCATTCTAGTTGTGGTTTGTCCAAACTCATCAATGTATCTTATCATGTCTGGCTCTAGC
TATCCCGCCCCTAACTCCGCCCATCCCGCCCCTAACTCCGCCCAGTTCCGCCCATTCTCCGCCCCATGGC
TGACTAATTTTTTTTATTTATGCAGAGGCCGAGGCCGCCTCGGCCTCTGAGCTATTCCAGAAGTAGTGAG
GAGGCTTTTTTGGAGGCCTAGGGACGTACCCAATTCGCCCTATAGTGAGTCGTATTACGCGCGCTCACTG
GCCGTCGTTTTACAACGTCGTGACTGGGAAAACCCTGGCGTTACCCAACTTAATCGCCTTGCAGCACATC
CCCCTTTCGCCAGCTGGCGTAATAGCGAAGAGGCCCGCACCGATCGCCCTTCCCAACAGTTGCGCAGCCT
GAATGGCGAATGGG
[124 nt withheld, positions 5825-5948]
C
[91 nt withheld, positions 5950-6040]
A
[49 nt withheld, positions 6042-6090]
CCTTTGACGTTGGAGTCCACGTTCTTTAATAGTGGACTCTTGTTCCAAACTGGAACAACACTCAACCCTA
TCTCGGTCTATTCTTTTGATTTATAAGGGATTTTGCCGATTTCGGCCTATTGGTTAAAAAATGAGCTGAT
TTAACAAAAATTTAACGCGAATTTTAACAAAATATTAACGCTTACAATTTAGGTGGCACTTTTCGGGGAA
ATGTGCGCGGAACCCCTATTTGTTTATTTTTCTAAATACATTCAAATATGTATCCGCTCATGAGACAATA
ACCCTGATAAATGCTTCAATAATATTGAAAAAGGAAGAGTATGAGTATTCAACATTTCCGTGTCGCCCTT
ATTCCCTTTTTTGCGGCATTTTGCCTTCCTGTTTTTGCTCACCCAGAAACGCTGGTGAAAGTAAAAGATG
CTGAAGATCAGTTGGGTGCACGAGTGGGTTACATCGAACTGGATCTCAACAGCGGTAAGATCCTTGAGAG
TTTTCGCCCCGAAGAACGTTTTCCAATGATGAGCACTTTTAAAGTTCTGCTATGTGGCGCGGTATTATCC
CGTATTGACGCCGGGCAAGAGCAACTCGGTCGCCGCATACACTATTCTCAGAATGACTTGGTTGAGTACT
CACCAGTCACAGAAAAGCATCTTACGGATGGCATGACAGTAAGAGAATTATGCAGTGCTGCCATAACCAT
GAGTGATAACACTGCGGCCAACTTACTTCTGACAACGATCGGAGGACCGAAGGAGCTAACCGCTTTTTTG
CACAACATGGGGGATCATGTAACTCGCCTTGATCGTTGGGAACCGGAGCTGAATGAAGCCATACCAAACG
ACGAGCGTGACACCACGATGCCTGTAGCAATGGCAACAACGTTGCGCAAACTATTAACTGGCGAACTACT
TACTCTAGCTTCCCGGCAACAATTAATAGACTGGATGGAGGCGGATAAAGTTGCAGGACCACTTCTGCGC
TCGGCCCTTCCGGCTGGCTGGTTTATTGCTGATAAATCTGGAGCCGGTGAGCGTGGGTCTCGCGGTATCA
TTGCAGCACTGGGGCCAGATGGTAAGCCCTCCCGTATCGTAGTTATCTACACGACGGGGAGTCAGGCAAC
TATGGATGAACGAAATAGACAGATCGCTGAGATAGGTGCCTCACTGATTAAGCATTGGTAACTGTCAGAC
CAAGTTTACTCATATATACTTTAGATTGATTTAAAACTTCATTTTTAATTTAAAAGGATCTAGGTGAAGA
TCCTTTTTGATAATCTCATGACCAAAATCCCTTAACGTGAGTTTTCGTTCCACTGAGCGTCAGACCCCGT
AGAAAAGATCAAAGGATCTTCTTGAGATCCTTTTTTTCTGCGCGTAATCTGCTGCTTGCAAACAAAAAAA
CCACCGCTACCAGCGGTGGTTTGTTTGCCGGATCAAGAGCTACCAACTCTTTTTCCGAAGGTAACTGGCT
TCAGCAGAGCGCAGATACCAAATACTGTTCTTCTAGTGTAGCCGTAGTTAGGCCACCACTTCAAGAACTC
TGTAGCACCGCCTACATACCTCGCTCTGCTAATCCTGTTACCAGTGGCTGCTGCCAGTGGCGATAAGTCG
TGTCTTACCGGGTTGGACTCAAGACGATAGTTACCGGATAAGGCGCAGCGGTCGGGCTGAACGGGGGGTT
CGTGCACACAGCCCAGCTTGGAGCGAACGACCTACACCGAACTGAGATACCTACAGCGTGAGCTATGAGA
AAGCGCCACGCTTCCCGAAGGGAGAAAGGCGGACAGGTATCCGGTAAGCGGCAGGGTCGGAACAGGAGAG
CGCACGAGGGAGCTTCCAGGGGGAAACGCCTGGTATCTTTATAGTCCTGTCGGGTTTCGCCACCTCTGAC
TTGAGCGTCGATTTTTGTGATGCTCGTCAGGGGGGCGGAGCCTATGGAAAAACGCCAGCAACGCGGCCTT
TTTACGGTTCCTGGCCTTTTGCTGGCCTTTTGCTCACATGTTCTTTCCTGCGTTATCCCCTGATTCTGTG
GATAACCGTATTACCGCCTTTGAGTGAGCTGATACCGCTCGCCGCAGCCGAACGACCGAGCGCAGCGAGT
CAGTGAGCGAGGAAGCGGAAGAGCGCCCAATACGCAAACCGCCTCTCCCCGCGCGTTGGCCGATTCATTA
ATGCAGC
