LOCUS       Exported 847 bp ds-DNA linear SYN 19-MAY-2021
DEFINITION  sgRNA1.
ACCESSION   .
VERSION     .
KEYWORDS    pLH-sgRNA1
SOURCE      synthetic DNA construct
  ORGANISM  synthetic DNA construct
REFERENCE   1 (bases 1 to 847)
  AUTHORS   Ma H, Tu LC, Naseri A, Huisman M, Zhang S, Grunwald D, Pederson T
  TITLE     Multiplexed labeling of genomic loci with dCas9 and engineered
            sgRNAs using CRISPRainbow.
  JOURNAL   Nat Biotechnol. 2016 Apr 18. doi: 10.1038/nbt.3526.
  PUBMED    27088723
REFERENCE   2 (bases 1 to 847)
  AUTHORS   .
  TITLE     Direct Submission
  JOURNAL   Exported May 19, 2021 from SnapGene Server 1.1.58
            http://www.snapgene.com
FEATURES             Location/Qualifiers
     source          1..847
                     /organism="synthetic DNA construct"
                     /mol_type="other DNA"
     misc_RNA        complement(72..147)
                     /label=gRNA scaffold
                     /note="guide RNA scaffold for the Streptococcus pyogenes
                     CRISPR/Cas9 system"
     CDS             complement(168..473)
                     /codon_start=1
                     /gene="ccdB"
                     /product="CcdB, a bacterial toxin that poisons DNA gyrase"
                     /label=ccdB
                     /note="Plasmids containing the ccdB gene cannot be
                     propagated in standard E. coli strains."
                     /translation="MQFKVYTYKRESRYRLFVDVQSDIIDTPGRRMVIPLASARLLSDK
                     VSRELYPVVHIGDESWRMMTTDMASVPVSVIGEEVADLSHRENDIKNAINLMFWGI"
     primer_bind     complement(270..289)
                     /label=ccdB-fwd
                     /note="ccdB gene, forward primer"
ORIGIN
        1 caatcccccc ttttctttta aaattgtgga tgaatactgc catttgtctc gaggtcgaga
       61 attcaaaaaa agcaccgact cggtgccact ttttcaagtt gataacggac tagccttatt
      121 tgaacttgct atttctagct ctcaaacggg tcttcgtcct gcagggttta tattccccag
      181 aacatcaggt taatggcgtt tttgatgtca ttttcgcggt ggctgagatc agccacttct
      241 tccccgataa cggagaccgg cacactggcc atatcggtgg tcatcatgcg ccagctttca
      301 tccccgatat gcaccaccgg gtaaagttca cgggagactt tatctgacag cagacgtgca
      361 ctggccaggg ggatcaccat ccgtcgcccg ggcgtgtcaa taatatcact ctgtacatcc
      421 acaaacagac gataacggct ctctctttta taggtgtaaa ccttaaactg catttcacca
      481 gtccctgttc tcgtcagcaa aagagccgtt catttcaata aaccgggcga cctcagccat
      541 cccttcctga ttttccgctt tccagcgttc ggcacgcaga cgacgggctt cattctgcat
      601 ggttgtgctt accagaccgg agatattgac atcatatatg ccttgagcaa ctgatagctg
      661 tcgctgtcaa ctgtcactgt aatacgctgc ttcatagcac acctcttttt gacatacttc
      721 gggtatacat atcagtatat attcttatac cgcaaaaatc agcgcgcaaa tacgcatact
      781 gttatctggc ttttagtaag cctcgaagac accggtgttt cgtcctttcc acaagatata
      841 taaagcc
//
