>Addgene plasmid #75388 | pLH-sgRNA1 | addgene partial sequence | sequence record 146901 | LKO1_5 5'-GACTATCATATGCTTACCGT-3'
AGGACGAAACACCGGTGTCTTCGAGGCTTACTAAAAGCCAGATAACAGTATGCGTATTTGCGCGCTGATT
TTTGCGGTATAAGAATATATACTGATATGTATACCCGAAGTATGTCAAAAAGAGGTGTGCTATGAAGCAG
CGTATTACAGTGACAGTTGACAGCGACAGCTATCAGTTGCTCAAGGCATATATGATGTCAATATCTCCGG
TCTGGTAAGCACAACCATGCAGAATGAAGCCCGTCGTCTGCGTGCCGAACGCTGGAAAGCGGAAAATCAG
GAAGGGATGGCTGAGGTCGCCCGGTTTATTGAAATGAACGGCTCTTTTGCTGACGAGAACAGGGACTGGT
GAAATGCAGTTTAAGGTTTACACCTATAAAAGAGAGAGCCGTTATCGTCTGTTTGTGGATGTACAGAGTG
ATATTATTGACACGCCCGGGCGACGGATGGTGATCCCCCTGGCCAGTGCACGTCTGCTGTCAGA
